>Addgene plasmid #205612 | pcDNA3.1-TIE-V5/HIS | addgene full sequence | sequence record 407180 | Addgene NGS Result
CTGCTTAGGGTTAGGCGTTTTGCGCTGCTTCGCGATGTACGGGCCAGATATACGCGTTGACATTGATTAT
TGACTAGTTATTAATAGTAATCAATTACGGGGTCATTAGTTCATAGCCCATATATGGAGTTCCGCGTTAC
ATAACTTACGGTAAATGGCCCGCCTGGCTGACCGCCCAACGACCCCCGCCCATTGACGTCAATAATGACG
TATGTTCCCATAGTAACGCCAATAGGGACTTTCCATTGACGTCAATGGGTGGAGTATTTACGGTAAACTG
CCCACTTGGCAGTACATCAAGTGTATCATATGCCAAGTACGCCCCCTATTGACGTCAATGACGGTAAATG
GCCCGCCTGGCATTATGCCCAGTACATGACCTTATGGGACTTTCCTACTTGGCAGTACATCTACGTATTA
GTCATCGCTATTACCATGGTGATGCGGTTTTGGCAGTACATCAATGGGCGTGGATAGCGGTTTGACTCAC
GGGGATTTCCAAGTCTCCACCCCATTGACGTCAATGGGAGTTTGTTTTGGCACCAAAATCAACGGGACTT
TCCAAAATGTCGTAACAACTCCGCCCCATTGACGCAAATGGGCGGTAGGCGTGTACGGTGGGAGGTCTAT
ATAAGCAGAGCTCTCTGGCTAACTAGAGAACCCACTGCTTACTGGCTTATCGAAATTAATACGACTCACT
ATAGGGAGACCCAAGCTGGCTAGTTAAGCTTGGTACCGAGCTCGGATCCACTAGTCCAGTGTGGTGGAAT
TGCCCTTCACCATGGTCTGGCGGGTGCCCCCTTTCTTGCTCCCCATCCTCTTCTTGGCTTCTCATGTGGG
CGCGGCGGTGGACCTGACGCTGCTGGCCAACCTGCGGCTCACGGACCCCCAGCGCTTCTTCCTGACTTGC
GTGTCTGGGGAGGCCGGGGCGGGGAGGGGCTCGGACGCCTGGGGCCCGCCCCTGCTGCTGGAGAAGGACG
ACCGTATCGTGCGCACCCCGCCCGGGCCACCCCTGCGCCTGGCGCGCAACGGTTCGCACCAGGTCACGCT
TCGCGGCTTCTCCAAGCCCTCGGACCTCGTGGGCGTCTTCTCCTGCGTGGGCGGTGCTGGGGCGCGGCGC
ACGCGCGTCATCTACGTGCACAACAGCCCTGGAGCCCACCTGCTTCCAGACAAGGTCACACACACTGTGA
ACAAAGGTGACACCGCTGTACTTTCTGCACGTGTGCACAAGGAGAAGCAGACAGACGTGATCTGGAAGAG
CAACGGATCCTACTTCTACACCCTGGACTGGCATGAAGCCCAGGATGGGCGGTTCCTGCTGCAGCTCCCA
AATGTGCAGCCACCATCGAGCGGCATCTACAGTGCCACTTACCTGGAAGCCAGCCCCCTGGGCAGCGCCT
TCTTTCGGCTCATCGTGCGGGGTTGTGGGGCTGGGCGCTGGGGGCCAGGCTGTACCAAGGAGTGCCCAGG
TTGCCTACATGGAGGTGTCTGCCACGACCATGACGGCGAATGTGTATGCCCCCCTGGCTTCACTGGCACC
CGCTGTGAACAGGCCTGCAGAGAGGGCCGTTTTGGGCAGAGCTGCCAGGAGCAGTGCCCAGGCATATCAG
GCTGCCGGGGCCTCACCTTCTGCCTCCCAGACCCCTATGGCTGCTCTTGTGGATCTGGCTGGAGAGGAAG
CCAGTGCCAAGAAGCTTGTGCCCCTGGTCATTTTGGGGCTGATTGCCGACTCCAGTGCCAGTGTCAGAAT
GGTGGCACTTGTGACCGGTTCAGTGGTTGTGTCTGCCCCTCTGGGTGGCATGGAGTGCACTGTGAGAAGT
CAGACCGGATCCCCCAGATCCTCAACATGGCCTCAGAACTGGAGTTCAACTTAGAGACGATGCCCCGGAT
CAACTGTGCAGCTGCAGGGAACCCCTTCCCCGTGCGGGGCAGCATAGAGCTACGCAAGCCAGACGGCACT
GTGCTCCTGTCCACCAAGGCCATTGTGGAGCCAGAGAAGACCACAGCTGAGTTCGAGGTGCCCCGCTTGG
TTCTTGCGGACAGTGGGTTCTGGGAGTGCCGTGTGTCCACATCTGGCGGCCAAGACAGCCGGCGCTTCAA
GGTCAATGTGAAAGTGCCCCCCGTGCCCCTGGCTGCACCTCGGCTCCTGACCAAGCAGAGCCGCCAGCTT
GTGGTCTCCCCGCTGGTCTCGTTCTCTGGGGATGGACCCATCTCCACTGTCCGCCTGCACTACCGGCCCC
AGGACAGTACCATGGACTGGTCGACCATTGTGGTGGACCCCAGTGAGAACGTGACGTTAATGAACCTGAG
GCCAAAGACAGGATACAGTGTTCGTGTGCAGCTGAGCCGGCCAGGGGAAGGAGGAGAGGGGGCCTGGGGG
CCTCCCACCCTCATGACCACAGACTGTCCTGAGCCTTTGTTGCAGCCGTGGTTGGAGGGCTGGCATGTGG
AAGGCACTGACCGGCTGCGAGTGAGCTGGTCCTTGCCCTTGGTGCCCGGGCCACTGGTGGGCGACGGTTT
CCTGCTGCGCCTGTGGGACGGGACACGGGGGCAGGAGCGGCGGGAGAACGTCTCATCCCCCCAGGCCCGC
ACTGCCCTCCTGACGGGACTCACGCCTGGCACCCACTACCAGCTGGATGTGCAGCTCTACCACTGCACCC
TCCTGGGCCCGGCCTCGCCCCCTGCACACGTGCTTCTGCCCCCCAGTGGGCCTCCAGCCCCCCGACACCT
CCACGCCCAGGCCCTCTCAGACTCCGAGATCCAGCTGACATGGAAGCACCCGGAGGCTCTGCCTGGGCCA
ATATCCAAGTACGTTGTGGAGGTGCAGGTGGCTGGGGGTGCAGGAGACCCACTGTGGATAGACGTGGACA
GGCCTGAGGAGACAAGCACCATCATCCGTGGCCTCAACGCCAGCACGCGCTACCTCTTCCGCATGCGGGC
CAGCATTCAGGGGCTCGGGGACTGGAGCAACACAGTAGAAGAGTCCACCCTGGGCAACGGGCTGCAGGCT
GAGGGCCCAGTCCAAGAGAGCCGGGCAGCTGAAGAGGGCCTGGATCAGCAGCTGATCCTGGCGGTGGTGG
GCTCCGTGTCTGCCACCTGCCTCACCATCCTGGCCGCCCTTTTAACCCTGGTGTGCATCCGCAGAAGCTG
CCTGCATCGGAGACGCACCTTCACCTACCAGTCAGGCTCGGGCGAGGAGACCATCCTGCAGTTCAGCTCA
GGGACCTTGACACTTACCCGGCGGCCAAAACTGCAGCCCGAGCCCCTGAGCTACCCAGTGCTAGAGTGGG
AGGACATCACCTTTGAGGACCTCATCGGGGAGGGGAACTTCGGCCAGGTCATCCGGGCCATGATCAAGAA
GGACGGGCTGAAGATGAACGCAGCCATCAAAATGCTGAAAGAGTATGCCTCTGAAAATGACCATCGTGAC
TTTGCGGGAGAACTGGAAGTTCTGTGCAAATTGGGGCATCACCCCAACATCATCAACCTCCTGGGGGCCT
GTAAGAACCGAGGTTACTTGTATATCGCTATTGAATATGCCCCCTACGGGAACCTGCTAGATTTTCTGCG
GAAAAGCCGGGTCCTAGAGACTGACCCAGCTTTTGCTCGAGAGCATGGGACAGCCTCTACCCTTAGCTCC
CGGCAGCTGCTGCGTTTCGCCAGTGATGCGGCCAATGGCATGCAGTACCTGAGTGAGAAGCAGTTCATCC
ACAGGGACCTGGCTGCCCGGAATGTGCTGGTCGGAGAGAACCTAGCCTCCAAGATTGCAGACTTCGGCCT
TTCTCGGGGAGAGGAGGTTTATGTGAAGAAGACGATGGGGCGTCTCCCTGTGCGCTGGATGGCCATTGAG
TCCCTGAACTACAGTGTCTATACCACCAAGAGTGATGTCTGGTCCTTTGGAGTCCTTCTTTGGGAGATAG
TGAGCCTTGGAGGTACACCCTACTGTGGCATGACCTGTGCCGAGCTCTATGAAAAGCTGCCCCAGGGCTA
CCGCATGGAGCAGCCTCGAAACTGTGACGATGAAGTGTACGAGCTGATGCGTCAGTGCTGGCGGGACCGT
CCCTATGAGCGACCCCCCTTTGCCCAGATTGCGCTACAGCTAGGCCGCATGCTGGAAGCCAGGAAGGCCT
ATGTGAACATGTCGCTGTTTGAGAACTTCACTTACGCGGGCATTGATGCCACAGCTGAGGAGGCCGCAAA
GGGCAATTCTGCAGATATCCAGCACAGTGGCGGCCGCTCGAGTCTAGAGGGCCCGCGGTTCGAAGGTAAG
CCTATCCCTAACCCTCTCCTCGGTCTCGATTCTACGCGTACCGGTCATCATCACCATCACCATTGAGTTT
AAACCCGCTGATCAGCCTCGACTGTGCCTTCTAGTTGCCAGCCATCTGTTGTTTGCCCCTCCCCCGTGCC
TTCCTTGACCCTGGAAGGTGCCACTCCCACTGTCCTTTCCTAATAAAATGAGGAAATTGCATCGCATTGT
CTGAGTAGGTGTCATTCTATTCTGGGGGGTGGGGTGGGGCAGGACAGCAAGGGGGAGGATTGGGAAGACA
ATAGCAGGCATGCTGGGGATGCGGTGGGCTCTATGGCTTCTGAGGCGGAAAGAACCAGCTGGGGCTCTAG
GGGGTATCCCC
[124 nt withheld, positions 4632-4755]
C
[91 nt withheld, positions 4757-4847]
A
[49 nt withheld, positions 4849-4897]
CCTTTGACGTTGGAGTCCACGTTCTTT
[37 nt withheld, positions 4925-4961]
ACCCTATCTCGGTCTATTCTTTTGATTTATAAGGGATTTTGCCGATTTCGGCCTATTGGTTAAAAAATGA
GCTGATTTAACAAAAATTTAACGCGAATTAATTCTGTGGAATGTGTGTCAGTTAGGGTGTGGAAAGTCCC
CAGGCTCCCCAGCAGGCAGAAGTATGCAAAGCATGCATCTCAATTAGTCAGCAACCAGGTGTGGAAAGTC
CCCAGGCTCCCCAGCAGGCAGAAGTATGCAAAGCATGCATCTCAATTAGTCAGCAACCATAGTCCCGCCC
CTAACTCCGCCCATCCCGCCCCTAACTCCGCCCAGTTCCGCCCATTCTCCGCCCCATGGCTGACTAATTT
TTTTTATTTATGCAGAGGCCGAGGCCGCCTCTGCCTCTGAGCTATTCCAGAAGTAGTGAGGAGGCTTTTT
TGGAGGCCTAGGCTTTTGCAAAAAGCTCCCGGGAGCTTGTATATCCATTTTCGGATCTGATCAAGAGACA
GGATGAGGATCGTTTCGCATGATTGAACAAGATGGATTGCACGCAGGTTCTCCGGCCGCTTGGGTGGAGA
GGCTATTCGGCTATGACTGGGCACAACAGACAATCGGCTGCTCTGATGCCGCCGTGTTCCGGCTGTCAGC
GCAGGGGCGCCCGGTTCTTTTTGTCAAGACCGACCTGTCCGGTGCCCTGAATGAACTGCAGGACGAGGCA
GCGCGGCTATCGTGGCTGGCCACGACGGGCGTTCCTTGCGCAGCTGTGCTCGACGTTGTCACTGAAGCGG
GAAGGGACTGGCTGCTATTGGGCGAAGTGCCGGGGCAGGATCTCCTGTCATCTCACCTTGCTCCTGCCGA
GAAAGTATCCATCATGGCTGATGCAATGCGGCGGCTGCATACGCTTGATCCGGCTACCTGCCCATTCGAC
CACCAAGCGAAACATCGCATCGAGCGAGCACGTACTCGGATGGAAGCCGGTCTTGTCGATCAGGATGATC
TGGACGAAGAGCATCAGGGGCTCGCGCCAGCCGAACTGTTCGCCAGGCTCAAGGCGCGCATGCCCGACGG
CGAGGATCTCGTCGTGACCCATGGCGATGCCTGCTTGCCGAATATCATGGTGGAAAATGGCCGCTTTTCT
GGATTCATCGACTGTGGCCGGCTGGGTGTGGCGGACCGCTATCAGGACATAGCGTTGGCTACCCGTGATA
TTGCTGAAGAGCTTGGCGGCGAATGGGCTGACCGCTTCCTCGTGCTTTACGGTATCGCCGCTCCCGATTC
GCAGCGCATCGCCTTCTATCGCCTTCTTGACGAGTTCTTCTGAGCGGGACTCTGGGGTTCGCGAAATGAC
CGACCAAGCGACGCCCAACCTGCCATCACGAGATTTCGATTCCACCGCCGCCTTCTATGAAAGGTTGGGC
TTCGGAATCGTTTTCCGGGACGCCGGCTGGATGATCCTCCAGCGCGGGGATCTCATGCTGGAGTTCTTCG
CCCACCCCAACTTGTTTATTGCAGCTTATAATGGTTACAAATAAAGCAATAGCATCACAAATTTCACAAA
TAAAGCATTTTTTTCACTGCATTCTAGTTGTGGTTTGTCCAAACTCATCAATGTATCTTATCATGTCTGT
ATACCGTCGACCTCTAGCTAGAGCTTGGCGTAATCATGGTCATAGCTGTTTCCTGTGTGAAATTGTTATC
CGCTCACAATTCCACACAACATACGAGCCGGAAGCATAAAGTGTAAAGCCTGGGGTGCCTAATGAGTGAG
CTAACTCACATTAATTGCGTTGCGCTCACTGCCCGCTTTCCAGTCGGGAAACCTGTCGTGCCAGCTGCAT
TAATGAATCGGCCAACGCGCGGGGAGAGGCGGTTTGCGTATTGGGCGCTCTTCCGCTTCCTCGCTCACTG
ACTCGCTGCGCTCGGTCGTTCGGCTGCGGCGAGCGGTATCAGCTCACTCAAAGGCGGTAATACGGTTATC
CACAGAATCAGGGGATAACGCAGGAAAGAACATGTGAGCAAAAGGCCAGCAAAAGGCCAGGAACCGTAAA
AAGGCCGCGTTGCTGGCGTTTTTCCATAGGCTCCGCCCCCCTGACGAGCATCACAAAAATCGACGCTCAA
GTCAGAGGTGGCGAAACCCGACAGGACTATAAAGATACCAGGCGTTTCCCCCTGGAAGCTCCCTCGTGCG
CTCTCCTGTTCCGACCCTGCCGCTTACCGGATACCTGTCCGCCTTTCTCCCTTCGGGAAGCGTGGCGCTT
TCTCATAGCTCACGCTGTAGGTATCTCAGTTCGGTGTAGGTCGTTCGCTCCAAGCTGGGCTGTGTGCACG
AACCCCCCGTTCAGCCCGACCGCTGCGCCTTATCCGGTAACTATCGTCTTGAGTCCAACCCGGTAAGACA
CGACTTATCGCCACTGGCAGCAGCCACTGGTAACAGGATTAGCAGAGCGAGGTATGTAGGCGGTGCTACA
GAGTTCTTGAAGTGGTGGCCTAACTACGGCTACACTAGAAGAACAGTATTTGGTATCTGCGCTCTGCTGA
AGCCAGTTACCTTCGGAAAAAGAGTTGGTAGCTCTTGATCCGGCAAACAAACCACCGCTGGTAGCGGTGG
TTTTTTTGTTTGCAAGCAGCAGATTACGCGCAGAAAAAAAGGATCTCAAGAAGATCCTTTGATCTTTTCT
ACGGGGTCTGACGCTCAGTGGAACGAAAACTCACGTTAAGGGATTTTGGTCATGAGATTATCAAAAAGGA
TCTTCACCTAGATCCTTTTAAATTAAAAATGAAGTTTTAAATCAATCTAAAGTATATATGAGTAAACTTG
GTCTGACAGTTACCAATGCTTAATCAGTGAGGCACCTATCTCAGCGATCTGTCTATTTCGTTCATCCATA
GTTGCCTGACTCCCCGTCGTGTAGATAACTACGATACGGGAGGGCTTACCATCTGGCCCCAGTGCTGCAA
TGATACCGCGAGACCCACGCTCACCGGCTCCAGATTTATCAGCAATAAACCAGCCAGCCGGAAGGGCCGA
GCGCAGAAGTGGTCCTGCAACTTTATCCGCCTCCATCCAGTCTATTAATTGTTGCCGGGAAGCTAGAGTA
AGTAGTTCGCCAGTTAATAGTTTGCGCAACGTTGTTGCCATTGCTACAGGCATCGTGGTGTCACGCTCGT
CGTTTGGTATGGCTTCATTCAGCTCCGGTTCCCAACGATCAAGGCGAGTTACATGATCCCCCATGTTGTG
CAAAAAAGCGGTTAGCTCCTTCGGTCCTCCGATCGTTGTCAGAAGTAAGTTGGCCGCAGTGTTATCACTC
ATGGTTATGGCAGCACTGCATAATTCTCTTACTGTCATGCCATCCGTAAGATGCTTTTCTGTGACTGGTG
AGTACTCAACCAAGTCATTCTGAGAATAGTGTATGCGGCGACCGAGTTGCTCTTGCCCGGCGTCAATACG
GGATAATACCGCGCCACATAGCAGAACTTTAAAAGTGCTCATCATTGGAAAACGTTCTTCGGGGCGAAAA
CTCTCAAGGATCTTACCGCTGTTGAGATCCAGTTCGATGTAACCCACTCGTGCACCCAACTGATCTTCAG
CATCTTTTACTTTCACCAGCGTTTCTGGGTGAGCAAAAACAGGAAGGCAAAATGCCGCAAAAAAGGGAAT
AAGGGCGACACGGAAATGTTGAATACTCATACTCTTCCTTTTTCAATATTATTGAAGCATTTATCAGGGT
TATTGTCTCATGAGCGGATACATATTTGAATGTATTTAGAAAAATAAACAAATAGGGGTTCCGCGCACAT
TTCCCCGAAAAGTGCCACCTGACGTCGACGGATCGGGAGATCTCCCGATCCCCTATGGTGCACTCTCAGT
ACAATCTGCTCTGATGCCGCATAGTTAAGCCAGTATCTGCTCCCTGCTTGTGTGTTGGAGGTCGCTGAGT
AGTGCGCGAGCAAAATTTAAGCTACAACAAGGCAAGGCTTGACCGACAATTGCATGAAGAAT
Features (pLannotate 1.2.2; 21 found; start..end, strand, type, name):
     59..438     +  enhancer       CMV enhancer: human cytomegalovirus immediate early enhancer
    439..642     +  promoter       CMV promoter: human cytomegalovirus (CMV) immediate early promoter
    638..671     +  LTR            5' LTR (truncated) (fragment): truncated 5' long terminal repeat (LTR) from HIV-1
    687..705     +  promoter       T7 promoter: promoter for bacteriophage T7 RNA polymerase
    782..4195    +  CDS            TIE1: TIE1_HUMAN - Also known as TIE. Experimental evidence at protein level: Swiss-Prot protein existence level 1. Transmembrane tyrosine-protein kinase that may modulate TEK/TIE2 activity and contribute to the regulation of angiogenesis. From Homo sapiens (Human).
   4265..4306    +  CDS            V5 tag: epitope tag from simian virus 5
   4362..4586    +  polyA_signal   bGH poly(A) signal: bovine growth hormone polyadenylation signal
   4590..4611    +  promoter       SV40 promoter (fragment): SV40 enhancer and early promoter
   4632..5060    +  rep_origin     f1 ori (sequence partly withheld): f1 bacteriophage origin of replication; arrow indicates direction of (+) strand synthesis
   5074..5403    +  promoter       SV40 promoter: SV40 enhancer and early promoter
   5470..6261    +  CDS            neo: KKA2_KLEPN - Also known as kan, nptII. Experimental evidence at protein level: Swiss-Prot protein existence level 1. Resistance to kanamycin, neomycin, paromomycin, ribostamycin, butirosin and gentamicin B. From Klebsiella pneumoniae.
   6287..6445    +  CDS            ble (fragment): BLE_KLEPN - Experimental evidence at protein level: Swiss-Prot protein existence level 1. Binding protein with a strong affinity to the bleomycin family of antibiotics. Binds to CL990; an antimitotic-antibiotic compound. From Klebsiella pneumoniae.
   6440..6561    +  polyA_signal   SV40 poly(A) signal: SV40 polyadenylation signal
   6634..6650    -  protein_bind   lac operator: The lac repressor binds to the lac operator to inhibit transcription in E. coli. This inhibition can be relieved by adding lactose or isopropyl-β-D-thiogalactopyranoside (IPTG). lac repressor encoded by lacI
   6658..6688    -  promoter       lac promoter: promoter for the E. coli lac operon
   6703..6724    -  protein_bind   CAP binding site: CAP binding activates transcription in the presence of cAMP. E. coli catabolite activator protein
   6737..6829    -  CDS            lacI (fragment): lac repressor; lacI; The lac repressor binds to the lac operator to inhibit transcription in E. coli. This inhibition can be relieved by adding lactose or isopropyl-β-D-thiogalactopyranoside (IPTG).
   7012..7600    -  rep_origin     ori: high-copy-number ColE1/pMB1/pBR322/pUC origin of replication
   7771..8631    -  CDS            AmpR: β-lactamase; bla; confers resistance to ampicillin, carbenicillin, and related antibiotics
   8632..8736    -  promoter       AmpR promoter: bla
   8795..8847    -  misc_feature   bom (fragment): basis of mobility region from pBR322
