[The description below was written by a language model from this plasmid's Addgene catalogue record and pLannotate feature annotations shown in this document.]
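Description:
pcDNA3.1-TIE-V5/HIS is a mammalian expression plasmid of about 8.9 kb, built on the Invitrogen pcDNA3.1-V5/His backbone, that carries the human TIE1 receptor tyrosine kinase (also known as TIE or JTK14). The coding sequence was inserted by TOPO cloning downstream of the human cytomegalovirus immediate-early enhancer and promoter, which drive strong constitutive transcription in transfected mammalian cells. A T7 promoter sits between the CMV promoter and the insert and can serve for in vitro transcription or as a sequencing primer site. The TIE1 open reading frame is followed by the backbone-encoded C-terminal V5 epitope and polyhistidine tag, allowing antibody detection and metal-affinity capture of the expressed receptor. Only the V5 portion is called out in the feature table, while the His tag is stated in the catalogue fields. Transcripts are terminated by the bovine growth hormone polyadenylation signal.

In bacteria, the plasmid replicates from a high-copy ColE1/pUC-type origin and is selected with ampicillin through the β-lactamase gene and its own promoter. An f1 origin permits single-stranded DNA production. For mammalian selection, a separate cassette places the neomycin phosphotransferase gene under the SV40 early promoter with an SV40 polyadenylation signal, supporting G418 selection of stable lines. The short annotated HIV-1 LTR, ble, lacI, bom and lac promoter/operator fragments appear to be backbone remnants or partial sequence matches rather than functional parts of the design.

The construct is intended for expression of tagged human TIE1 in mammalian cells. The associated publication concerns a reporter for profiling the in-cell activity of oncogenic protein kinases.
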