Addgene plasmid #205612: pcDNA3.1-TIE-V5/HIS
Purpose: Expression of human TIE receptor tyrosine kinase in mammalian cells
Depositing lab: Pavel Krejčí. Depositing organization: Masaryk University. Publication: One reporter for in-cell activity profiling of majority of protein kinase oncogenes. Gudernova I, Foldynova-Trantirkova S, Ghannamova BE, Fafilek B, Varecha M, Balek L, Hruba E, Jonatova L, Jelinkova I, Kunova Bosakova M, Trantirek L, Mayer J, Krejci P. Elife. 2017 Feb 15;6. pii: e21536. doi: 10.7554/eLife.21536. PubMed 28199182.
Backbone
  Vector backbone: pcDNA3.1-V5/His
  Backbone manufacturer: Invitrogen
  Vector type: Mammalian Expression
Growth in bacteria
  Bacterial resistance: Ampicillin, 100 μg/mL
  Growth temperature: 37°C
  Growth strain: DH5alpha
  Copy number: High Copy
Gene/Insert
  Gene/Insert name: TIE receptor tyrosine kinase
  Species: H. sapiens (human)
  Entrez Gene: TIE1 (a.k.a. JTK14, LMPHM11, TIE)
  Promoter: CMV
  Tag / fusion protein: V5-His (C terminal on backbone)
  Cloning method: TOPO Cloning
Terms and licenses: Academic/Nonprofit Terms; Industry Terms: Not Available to Industry
How to cite: pcDNA3.1-TIE-V5/HIS was a gift from Pavel Krejčí (Addgene plasmid # 205612 ; http://n2t.net/addgene:205612 ; RRID:Addgene_205612)
